Addgene plasmid #82967: pDONR223_TSTA3_WT_V5
Purpose: Gateway Donor vector containing TSTA3, used as an over expression control for gene expression analysis. Part of the Target Accelerator Plasmid Collection.
Depositing lab: Jesse Boehm & Matthew Meyerson & David Root. Depositing organization: Broad Institute. Publication: High-throughput Phenotyping of Lung Cancer Somatic Mutations. Berger AH, Brooks AN, Wu X, Shrestha Y, Chouinard C, Piccioni F, Bagul M, Kamburov A, Imielinski M, Hogstrom L, Zhu C, Yang X, Pantel S, Sakai R, Watson J, Kaplan N, Campbell JD, Singh S, Root DE, Narayan R, Natoli T, Lahr DL, Tirosh I, Tamayo P, Getz G, Wong B, Doench J, Subramanian A, Golub TR, Meyerson M, Boehm JS. Cancer Cell. 2016 Aug 8;30(2):214-28. doi: 10.1016/j.ccell.2016.06.022. Epub 2016 Jul 28. PubMed 27478040.
Backbone
  Vector backbone: pDONR223
  Backbone manufacturer: Invitrogen
  Vector type: Gateway Entry vector
Growth in bacteria
  Bacterial resistance: Spectinomycin, 50 μg/mL
  Growth temperature: 37°C
  Growth strain: DH5alpha
  Copy number: High Copy
Gene/Insert
  Gene/Insert name: TSTA3 (alt name: NM_003313)
  Species: H. sapiens (human)
  Entrez Gene: TSTA3 (a.k.a. FX, P35B, SDR4E1)
  Promoter: None
  Cloning method: Gateway Cloning
  Sequencing primers: 5′ M13pUC-fwd; 3′ M13-Rev
Terms and licenses: Academic/Nonprofit Terms; Industry Terms: Not Available to Industry
Depositor comments: Open state: NO stop codon immediately follows insert
How to cite: pDONR223_TSTA3_WT_V5 was a gift from Jesse Boehm & Matthew Meyerson & David Root (Addgene plasmid # 82967 ; http://n2t.net/addgene:82967 ; RRID:Addgene_82967)
