[The description below was written by a language model from this plasmid's Addgene catalogue record and pLannotate feature annotations shown in this document.]
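Description:
pDONR223_TSTA3_WT_V5 is a Gateway entry clone built on the Invitrogen pDONR223 backbone, carrying the wild-type human TSTA3 open reading frame (also known as GFUS, FX, P35B or SDR4E1). The encoded enzyme catalyses the two-step, NADP-dependent epimerase/reductase conversion of GDP-4-dehydro-6-deoxy-D-mannose to GDP-fucose. The 3,753-nt plasmid is maintained in E. coli at high copy through a ColE1/pUC-type origin and is selected with spectinomycin via the aadA (SmR) aminoglycoside adenylyltransferase gene. Small remnants of a gentamicin resistance gene, an integron Pc promoter, lacI and lacZα are also annotated but are only fragments of backbone origin.

The TSTA3 coding sequence lies on the reverse strand between two attL recombination sites (annotated by the software as attL2 and attL3), which allow the insert to be transferred by an LR Clonase reaction into any compatible destination vector. The record lists no promoter for the insert, so the plasmid is a shuttle for the ORF rather than an expression construct. A T7 promoter sits outside one attL site, and rrnB T1 and T2 terminators lie beyond the other, where they help insulate the cassette from read-through transcription. The ORF is in the "open" configuration, with no stop codon immediately after the insert, so it can be fused in frame to a C-terminal tag supplied by the destination vector. The "V5" in the name suggests such a tag, but no V5 feature is annotated in this entry clone. The plasmid belongs to the Target Accelerator Plasmid Collection, where TSTA3 serves as an overexpression control in gene expression analyses associated with high-throughput phenotyping of lung cancer somatic mutations.
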