Features (pLannotate 1.2.2; 12 found; start..end, strand, type, name):
    212..235     -  promoter       Pc promoter (fragment): intI1 (promoter lies within the coding sequence); class 1 integron promoter
    425..443     +  promoter       T7 promoter: promoter for bacteriophage T7 RNA polymerase
    461..559     +  protein_bind   attL2: mutant version of attL; recombination site for the Gateway® LR reaction LR Clonase™
    562..1524    -  CDS            GFUS: FCL_HUMAN - Also known as SDR4E1, TSTA3. Experimental evidence at protein level: Swiss-Prot protein existence level 1. Catalyzes the two-step NADP-dependent conversion of GDP-4- dehydro-6-deoxy-D-mannose to GDP-fucose, involving an epimerase and a reductase reaction. From Homo sapiens (Human).
   1527..1622    -  protein_bind   attL3: mutant version of attL; recombination site for the Gateway® LR reaction LR Clonase™
   1639..1675    +  CDS            lacZα (fragment): LacZα fragment of β-galactosidase; lacZ fragment
   1722..1765    -  terminator     rrnB T1 terminator: Escherichia coli rrnB; transcription terminator T1 from the E. coli rrnB gene
   1897..1924    +  terminator     rrnB T2 terminator: transcription terminator T2 from the E. coli rrnB gene
   1979..2071    -  CDS            lacI (fragment): lac repressor; lacI; The lac repressor binds to the lac operator to inhibit transcription in E. coli. This inhibition can be relieved by adding lactose or isopropyl-β-D-thiogalactopyranoside (IPTG).
   2254..2842    -  rep_origin     ori: high-copy-number ColE1/pMB1/pBR322/pUC origin of replication
   2935..3726    -  CDS            SmR: aminoglycoside adenylyltransferase (Murphy, 1985); aadA; confers resistance to spectinomycin and streptomycin
   3733..36      -  CDS            GmR (fragment) (across the origin): gentamycin acetyltransferase; aacC1; confers resistance to gentamycin
>Addgene plasmid #82967 | pDONR223_TSTA3_WT_V5 | addgene full sequence | sequence record 162717 | Addgene NGS result
GCCCTGCTGCGTAACATCGTTGCTGCTCCATAACATCAAACATCGACCCACGGCGTAACGCGCTTGCTGC
TTGGATGCCCGAGGCATAGACTGTACCCCAAAAAAACAGTCATAACAAGCCATGAAAACCGCCACTGCGC
CGTTACCACCGCTGCGTTCGGTCAAGGTTCTGGACCAGTTGCGTGAGCGCATACGCTACTTGCATTACAG
CTTACGAACCGAACAGGCTTATGTCCACTGGGTTCGTGCCTTCATCCGTTTCCACGGTGTGCGTCACCCG
GCAACCTTGGGTAGCAGCGAAGTCGAGGCATTTCTGTCCTGGCTGGTCTAGAGGAGGCATGATGATATAT
TTTTATCTTGTGCAATGTAACATCAGAGATTTTGAGACACGGGCCAGAGCTGCCAGGAAACAGCTATGAC
CATGTAATACGACTCACTATAGGGGATATCAGCTGGATGGCAAATAATGATTTTATTTTGACTGATAGTG
ACCTGTTCGTTGCAACAAATTGATAAGCAATGCTTTCTTATAATGCCAACTTTGTACAAGAAAGTTGGGC
ACTTCCGGGCCTGCTCGTAGTTGTCAGTGAACCAAGCACAGGTCTCCTTCACCGCCTGCTTGAAGGGTGT
GAACCGGAAGTCGGGCAGGTAGGTCCTCAGCTTGCTGTTACTGGCTGTCTTCTTAAACTGCCCATCCGAC
TTGGTTGTATCAAAGGTGACTTCCCCATGGAAGTCCATGGCCTCCACCACCGCCTCGGCTGCCTCCTTGA
TGGAGACCTCATCTTCCTCGCCCACGGAGAGGATGATGGGCTCCACTTCATTGTACTCCCGCAGGACCCA
GATAAAGAGCTGGGCCAGGTCCAGCGAGTATATGAACTGCCTCCGCGGATTCCCTGTACCCCACACCGTC
AGGGCCGAGCCGCTGCTCTTGGCCAGGTGCACCTTGTGGATGAGGCCAGGCAGCACGTGGCCATCCTCGA
TGTTGAAGTTGTCGTGGGGCCCGAAGACGTTGGTGGGGATGACAGCGGTGAAGGTGCAGCCGTACTGCTG
GAAGTAGGCCCTGTTCTGCACGTCGATCATCCTCTTGGCATACGAGTACCCAAAATTGCTGTTGTGGGGA
GGCCCATTGTGGATCATGGTCTCATCTATCGGGTAGGTCGTCTTGTCAGGGAAGATACAGGTGGACAGGC
AGGACACCACCTTGCGGGCGCCCACCTCAAAGGCCGAGTGCAGGACGTTGTCGTTCATGTGCACGTTTTT
CCTCCAGAAGTCCAAATTGTATTTGATATTCCGGAACAGGCCCCCCACCATTGCAGCAAGATGGATGACG
TGTGTGGGTTGGACCTTCTCAAACAGGGCGCGGGTCTGTGCTGTATCCGTGAGATCGGCGTCTTTAGAGG
AGACAAACACCCAGTCCTCTCCAGGAAGTCCAGCTCCATCTGCTACCACCTTCTGGATGGCTTTGCCTAC
CAGCCCAGAGCCCCCTGTCACTAGAATCCGCATGGATCCCTGGGGTTCACCCATGCCAACTTTTTTGTAC
AAAGTTGGCATTATAAAAAAGCATTGCTCATCAATTTGTTGCAACGAACAGGTCACTATCAGTCAAAATA
AAATCATTATTTGGGGCCCGAGCTTAAGACTGGCCGTCGTTTTACAACGTCGTGACTGGGAAAACATCCA
TGCTAGCGTTAACGCGAGAGTAGGGAACTGCCAGGCATCAAATAAAACGAAAGGCTCAGTCGGAAGACTG
GGCCTTTCGTTTTATCTGTTGTTTGTCGGTGAACGCTCTCCTGAGTAGGACAAATCCGCCGGGAGCGGAT
TTGAACGTTGTGAAGCAACGGCCCGGAGGGTGGCGGGCAGGACGCCCGCCATAAACTGCCAGGCATCAAA
CTAAGCAGAAGGCCATCCTGACGGATGGCCTTTTTGCGTTTCTACAAACTCTTCCTGGCTAGCGGTACGC
GTATTAATTGCGTTGCGCTCACTGCCCGCTTTCCAGTCGGGAAACCTGTCGTGCCAGCTGCATTAATGAA
TCGGCCAACGCGCGGGGAGAGGCGGTTTGCGTATTGGGCGCTCTTCCGCTTCCTCGCTCACTGACTCGCT
GCGCTCGGTCGTTCGGCTGCGGCGAGCGGTATCAGCTCACTCAAAGGCGGTAATACGGTTATCCACAGAA
TCAGGGGATAACGCAGGAAAGAACATGTGAGCAAAAGGCCAGCAAAAGGCCAGGAACCGTAAAAAGGCCG
CGTTGCTGGCGTTTTTCCATAGGCTCCGCCCCCCTGACGAGCATCACAAAAATCGACGCTCAAGTCAGAG
GTGGCGAAACCCGACAGGACTATAAAGATACCAGGCGTTTCCCCCTGGAAGCTCCCTCGTGCGCTCTCCT
GTTCCGACCCTGCCGCTTACCGGATACCTGTCCGCCTTTCTCCCTTCGGGAAGCGTGGCGCTTTCTCATA
GCTCACGCTGTAGGTATCTCAGTTCGGTGTAGGTCGTTCGCTCCAAGCTGGGCTGTGTGCACGAACCCCC
CGTTCAGCCCGACCGCTGCGCCTTATCCGGTAACTATCGTCTTGAGTCCAACCCGGTAAGACACGACTTA
TCGCCACTGGCAGCAGCCACTGGTAACAGGATTAGCAGAGCGAGGTATGTAGGCGGTGCTACAGAGTTCT
TGAAGTGGTGGCCTAACTACGGCTACACTAGAAGAACAGTATTTGGTATCTGCGCTCTGCTGAAGCCAGT
TACCTTCGGAAAAAGAGTTGGTAGCTCTTGATCCGGCAAACAAACCACCGCTGGTAGCGGTGGTTTTTTT
GTTTGCAAGCAGCAGATTACGCGCAGAAAAAAAGGATCTCAAGAAGATCCTTTGATCTTTTCTACGGGGT
CTGACGCTCAGTGGAACGACGCGTAACTCACGTTAAGGGATTTTGGTCATGGGTGGCTCGAGGGTTATTT
GCCGACTACCTTGGTGATCTCGCCTTTCACGTAGTGGACAAATTCTTCCAACTGATCTGCGCGCGAGGCC
AAGCGATCTTCTTCTTGTCCAAGATAAGCCTGTCTAGCTTCAAGTATGACGGGCTGATACTGGGCCGGCA
GGCGCTCCATTGCCCAGTCGGCAGCGACATCCTTCGGCGCGATTTTGCCGGTTACTGCGCTGTACCAAAT
GCGGGACAACGTAAGCACTACATTTCGCTCATCGCCAGCCCAGTCGGGCGGCGAGTTCCATAGCGTTAAG
GTTTCATTTAGCGCCTCAAATAGATCCTGTTCAGGAACCGGATCAAAGAGTTCCTCCGCCGCTGGACCTA
CCAAGGCAACGCTATGTTCTCTTGCTTTTGTCAGCAAGATAGCCAGATCAATGTCGATCGTGGCTGGCTC
GAAGATACCTGCAAGAATGTCATTGCGCTGCCATTCTCCAAATTGCAGTTCGCGCTTAGCTGGATAACGC
CACGGAATGATGTCGTCGTGCACAACAATGGTGACTTCTACAGCGCGGAGAATCTCGCTCTCTCCAGGGG
AAGCCGAAGTTTCCAAAAGGTCGTTGATCAAAGCTCGCCGCGTTGTTTCATCAAGCCTTACGGTCACCGT
AACCAGCAAATCAATATCACTGTGTGGCTTCAGGCCGCCATCCACTGCGGAGCCGTACAAATGTACGGCC
AGCAACGTCGGTTCGAGATGGCGCTCGATGACGCCAACTACCTCTGATAGTTGAGTCGATACTTCGGCGA
TCACCGCTTCCCTCATAATGTTTAACTTTGTTTTAGGGCGACT
