>Addgene plasmid #82967 | pDONR223_TSTA3_WT_V5 | depositor partial sequence | sequence record 157693 | Insert sequence
ATGGGTGAACCCCAGGGATCCATGCGGATTCTAGTGACAGGGGGCTCTGGGCTGGTAGGCAAAGCCATCC
AGAAGGTGGTAGCAGATGGAGCTGGACTTCCTGGAGAGGACTGGGTGTTTGTCTCCTCTAAAGACGCCGA
TCTCACGGATACAGCACAGACCCGCGCCCTGTTTGAGAAGGTCCAACCCACACACGTCATCCATCTTGCT
GCAATGGTGGGGGGCCTGTTCCGGAATATCAAATACAATTTGGACTTCTGGAGGAAAAACGTGCACATGA
ACGACAACGTCCTGCACTCGGCCTTTGAGGTGGGCGCCCGCAAGGTGGTGTCCTGCCTGTCCACCTGTAT
CTTCCCTGACAAGACGACCTACCCGATAGATGAGACCATGATCCACAATGGGCCTCCCCACAACAGCAAT
TTTGGGTACTCGTATGCCAAGAGGATGATCGACGTGCAGAACAGGGCCTACTTCCAGCAGTACGGCTGCA
CCTTCACCGCTGTCATCCCCACCAACGTCTTCGGGCCCCACGACAACTTCAACATCGAGGATGGCCACGT
GCTGCCTGGCCTCATCCACAAGGTGCACCTGGCCAAGAGCAGCGGCTCGGCCCTGACGGTGTGGGGTACA
GGGAATCCGCGGAGGCAGTTCATATACTCGCTGGACCTGGCCCAGCTCTTTATCTGGGTCCTGCGGGAGT
ACAATGAAGTGGAGCCCATCATCCTCTCCGTGGGCGAGGAAGATGAGGTCTCCATCAAGGAGGCAGCCGA
GGCGGTGGTGGAGGCCATGGACTTCCATGGGGAAGTCACCTTTGATACAACCAAGTCGGATGGGCAGTTT
AAGAAGACAGCCAGTAACAGCAAGCTGAGGACCTACCTGCCCGACTTCCGGTTCACACCCTTCAAGCAGG
CGGTGAAGGAGACCTGTGCTTGGTTCACTGACAACTACGAGCAGGCCCGGAAGTGA
